>Addgene plasmid #108002 | BMR1_04g06950-bio-His | addgene full sequence | sequence record 210745 | Addgene NGS Result
CATGTTGACATTGATTATTGACTAGTTATTAATAGTAATCAATTACGGGGTCATTAGTTCATAGCCCATA
TATGGAGTTCCGCGTTACATAACTTACGGTAAATGGCCCGCCTGGCTGACCGCCCAACGACCCCCGCCCA
TTGACGTCAATAATGACGTATGTTCCCATAGTAACGCCAATAGGGACTTTCCATTGACGTCAATGGGTGG
AGTATTTACGGTAAACTGCCCACTTGGCAGTACATCAAGTGTATCATATGCCAAGTCCGCCCCCTATTGA
CGTCAATGACGGTAAATGGCCCGCCTGGCATTATGCCCAGTACATGACCTTACGGGACTTTCCTACTTGG
CAGTACATCTACGTATTAGTCATCGCTATTACCATGGTGATGCGGTTTTGGCAGTACACCAATGGGCGTG
GATAGCGGTTTGACTCACGGGGATTTCCAAGTCTCCACCCCATTGACGTCAATGGGAGTTTGTTTTGGCA
CCAAAATCAACGGGACTTTCCAAAATGTCGTAATAACCCCGCCCCGTTGACGCAAATGGGCGGTAGGCGT
GTACGGTGGGAGGTCTATATAAGCAGAGCTCGTTTAGTGAACCGTCAGATCCTCACTCTCTTCCGCATCG
CTGTCTGCGAGGGCCAGCTGTTGGGCTCGCGGTTGAGGACAAACTCTTCGCGGTCTTTCCAGTACTCTTG
GATCGGAAACCCGTCGGCCTCCGAACGGTACTCCGCCACCGAGGGACCTGAGCGAGTCCGCATCGACCGG
ATCGGAAAACCTCTCGAGAAAGGCGTCTAACCAGTCACAGTCGCAAGGTAGGCTGAGCACCGTGGCGGGC
GGCAGCGGGTGGCGGTCGGGGTTGTTTCTGGCGGAGGTGCTGCTGATGATGTAATTAAAGTAGGCGGTCT
TGAGACGGCGGATGGTCGAGGTGAGGTGTGGCAGGCTTGAGATCCAGCTGTTGGGGTGAGTACTCCCTCT
CAAAAGCGGGCATTACTTCTGCGCTAAGATTGTCAGTTTCCAAAAACGAGGAGGATTTGATATTCACCTG
GCCCGATCTGGCCATACACTTGAGTGACAATGACATCCACTTTGCCTTTCTCTCCACAGGTGTCCACTCC
CAGGTCCAAGTTTGCCACCATGGAGTTTCAGACCCAGGTACTCATGTCCCTGCTGCTCTGCATGTCTGGT
GCGGCCGCCACCAAGAATATCGAGCAGGGCGGCAAGCGGAACGGCCTGTTCGGCTCCGACGAAGTGGGCG
AGATCTTCAAGTGGATCGTGCGGAACCCCGCCGACATGCAGTGCCACGTGATGCTGGTCATCTACATCAT
GCTGGCCAGCGAGAAGCACGACAAGACCGCCCTGATGACCAAAGAAGGCGTGCTGAATATCGCCAAGGCC
ATCCCCTACCTGCCCGAGCAGATCGACGCCAAGCTGTACGGCCAGCTGAAGGGCCTGAAGTACCCCGAGA
TGCTGCTGGAAGGCATCGAGAAGATCGGCAATGGCCTGGACCTGCAGACCTACATGTACAACAAGTTCGC
CAGCGACAGCATCTGCCCCCGGTTCAAGGACCTGGTGGACAAGCACAACTACTACGCCCTGAAGCAGAGC
CAGCGGCTGCTGGGCAAAGCCATCTATATCGCCGCCCTGGCCCAGCAGAAACTGATCAACCCCAAGAAGT
TCAGCAAGAAGGCCTTCCGGACAATCGCCAGCAACCTGTTCAGCTTCTGGACCTTCATCCACGACCTGCG
GTGGCGGCTGCAGCTGGACATCAGCGGCACCCCCTTCGACGTGATGATGATCCTGAAAGTGGGGAAGATC
ACCATCAAGAAGAAGAACCAGCTCAACGACCTGAACAACGCCTACTTCGAGAGCTTCTACAGCCTGTACA
TCCGGCTGAAGTATGAGAGCGCCCTGGGCGTGTTCCAGGAAAGCGGCCACCCCATCTTCGGCGAGTTCGA
CAACGTGGCCAATGTGGCCGACACCAGCTTTATCCGGCTCGTGGGCTTCCTGCACAAGAACAAAGAGGGC
GTCATCTATGAGTACAACTTCGGCGTGGGCCTGAGCGACGTGGTCAAGAAGCAGCTGATCGACAAGCTGG
AACCCAAGAAAACCCTGCTGCAGTTCATCCTGCTGGATAAGACCCACACCAACAGCCCCTTCTACCACAG
CAACCAGTACTTCGACGCCGATATGCTGTACAAGATGATCCGGAACGAGCTGTGCGCCGACCCTTACCTG
ATCAATGGCGACAAGGTGTCCATCGTGTTCGCCGAGAAAACATACAGCACCCAGGAATTCCTCTACAATT
TCCAGCAGGACGGCGGCCTGACCCTGGTGCTCCAGGTGTCCCCCACCCACTACGTGAACATCGAGGAAAC
CATCCAGGAACTGCAGCGGATCGCCGCTATCCCCCTGCTGACCGAGATCTATCACAAGAATTTCGACCCC
AAGCGGATCAGCCTGCTGGGAAACTGCCACAAAAACGAGTATGGCGAGTTTATGTGCGTGGGGAATTTCG
GCAAGTTCCTGGGCATGAACATCCGGTCCAAGATCGCCAACTACATCAAGCCCGGCAGCAGCGTGGTGCA
GATCCTGATCCAGGGCGCTGGCGATATCAAGAACGACAACTGGGATGCCCTGAACTCCGCCAGCATTGCC
AACCGGATCATCAGCCGGATGAAGCCCACCTACACCGAGCTGTTCATCAAGAGAGTGCAGATTCTCAAGA
CCGTGGAAGAGGAAGAGACAACCATCAACGACTGCGACAAGTGCAGAGTGGGCTACATCGGCGCGCCGTC
GACCTCCATCACGGCCTATAAGAGTGAGGGGGAGTCAGCGGAGTTCTCCTTCCCACTCAACCTTGGAGAG
GAAAGCCTGCAGGGAGAGTTGAGATGGAAGGCAGAGAAGGCTCCTTCTTCCCAGTCCTGGATCACCTTCT
CCCTAAAGAACCAAAAGGTGTCTGTGCAGAAGTCTACTAGCAACCCCAAGTTCCAGCTGTCCGAAACGCT
CCCACTCACCCTTCAGATACCCCAGGTCTCCCTTCAGTTTGCTGGTTCTGGCAACCTGACCCTGACTCTG
GACAGAGGGATACTGTATCAGGAAGTGAACCTGGTGGTGATGAAAGTGACTCAGCCCGACAGCAACACTT
TGACCTGTGAGGTGATGGGACCCACCTCACCCAAGATGAGACTGATCTTGAAGCAGGAGAATCAGGAGGC
CAGGGTCTCCAGGCAGGAGAAAGTGATTCAAGTGCAGGCCCCTGAAGCAGGGGTGTGGCAATGTCTACTG
AGTGAAGGTGAAGAGGTCAAGATGGACTCCAAGATCCAGGTTTTATCCAAAGGGTTGAATTCCGGCAGCC
TGCACCACATCCTGGACGCCCAGAAGATGCTGTGGAACCACAGGGACAGGAACCTGCCTCCTCTGGCCCC
TCTGGGCCCCCACCACCATCACCACCATTGAGTCTAGACACGTGATTAATTAAGGATCCCCCGACCTCGA
CCTCTGGCTAATAAAGGAAATTTATTTTCATTGCAATAGTGTGTTGGAATTTTTTGTGTCTCTCACTCGG
AAGGACATATGGGAGGGCAAATCATTTGGTCGAGATCCCTCGGAGATCTCTAGCTAGAGGATCGATCCCC
GCCCCGGACGAACTAAACCTGACTACGACATCTCTGCCCCTTCTTCGCGGGGCAGTGCATGTAATCCCTT
CAGTTGGTTGGTACAACTTGCCAACTGGGCCCTGTTCCACATGTGACACGGGGGGGGACCAAACACAAAG
GGGTTCTCTGACTGTAGTTGACATCCTTATAAATGGATGTGCACATTTGCCAACACTGAGTGGCTTTCAT
CCTGGAGCAGACTTTGCAGTCTGTGGACTGCAACACAACATTGCCTTTATGTGTAACTCTTGGCTGAAGC
TCTTACACCAATGCTGGGGGACATGTACCTCCCAGGGGCCCAGGAAGACTACGGGAGGCTACACCAACGT
CAATCAGAGGGGCCTGTGTAGCTACCGATAAGCGGACCCTCAAGAGGGCATTAGCAATAGTGTTTATAAG
GCCCCCTTGTTAACCCTAAACGGGTAGCATATGCTTCCCGGGTAGTAGTATATACTATCCAGACTAACCC
TAATTCAATAGCATATGTTACCCAACGGGAAGCATATGCTATCGAATTAGGGTTAGTAAAAGGGTCCTAA
GGAACAGCGATATCTCCCACCCCATGAGCTGTCACGGTTTTATTTACATGGGGTCAGGATTCCACGAGGG
TAGTGAACCATTTTAGTCACAAGGGCAGTGGCTGAAGATCAAGGAGCGGGCAGTGAACTCTCCTGAATCT
TCGCCTGCTTCTTCATTCTCCTTCGTTTAGCTAATAGAATAACTGCTGAGTTGTGAACAGTAAGGTGTAT
GTGAGGTGCTCGAAAACAAGGTTTCAGGTGACGCCCCCAGAATAAAATTTGGACGGGGGGTTCAGTGGTG
GCATTGTGCTATGACACCAATATAACCCTCACAAACCCCTTGGGCAATAAATACTAGTGTAGGAATGAAA
CATTCTGAATATCTTTAACAATAGAAATCCATGGGGTGGGGACAAGCCGTAAAGACTGGATGTCCATCTC
ACACGAATTTATGGCTATGGGCAACACATAATCCTAGTGCAATATGATACTGGGGTTATTAAGATGTGTC
CCAGGCAGGGACCAAGACAGGTGAACCATGTTGTTACACTCTATTTGTAACAAGGGGAAAGAGAGTGGAC
GCCGACAGCAGCGGACTCCACTGGTTGTCTCTAACACCCCCGAAAATTAAACGGGGCTCCACGCCAATGG
GGCCCATAAACAAAGACAAGTGGCCACTCTTTTTTTTGAAATTGTGGAGTGGGGGCACGCGTCAGCCCCC
ACACGCCGCCCTGCGGTTTTGGACTGTAAAATAAGGGTGTAATAACTTGGCTGATTGTAACCCCGCTAAC
CACTGCGGTCAAACCACTTGCCCACAAAACCACTAATGGCACCCCGGGGAATACCTGCATAAGTAGGTGG
GCGGGCCAAGATAGGGGCGCGATTGCTGCGATCTGGAGGACAAATTACACACACTTGCGCCTGAGCGCCA
AGCACAGGGTTGTTGGTCCTCATATTCACGAGGTCGCTGAGAGCACGGTGGGCTAATGTTGCCATGGGTA
GCATATACTACCCAAATATCTGGATAGCATATGCTATCCTAATCTATATCTGGGTAGCATAGGCTATCCT
AATCTATATCTGGGTAGCATATGCTATCCTAATCTATATCTGGGTAGTATATGCTATCCTAATTTATATC
TGGGTAGCATAGGCTATCCTAATCTATATCTGGGTAGCATATGCTATCCTAATCTATATCTGGGTAGTAT
ATGCTATCCTAATCTGTATCCGGGTAGCATATGCTATCCTAATAGAGATTAGGGTAGTATATGCTATCCT
AATTTATATCTGGGTAGCATATACTACCCAAATATCTGGATAGCATATGCTATCCTAATCTATATCTGGG
TAGCATATGCTATCCTAATCTATATCTGGGTAGCATAGGCTATCCTAATCTATATCTGGGTAGCATATGC
TATCCTAATCTATATCTGGGTAGTATATGCTATCCTAATTTATATCTGGGTAGCATAGGCTATCCTAATC
TATATCTGGGTAGCATATGCTATCCTAATCTATATCTGGGTAGTATATGCTATCCTAATCTGTATCCGGG
TAGCATATGCTATCCTCATGATAAGCTGTCAAACATGAGAATTTTCTTGAAGACGAAAGGGCCTCGTGAT
ACGCCTATTTTTATAGGTTAATGTCATGATAATAATGGTTTCTTAGACGTCAGGTGGCACTTTTCGGGGA
AATGTGCGCGGAACCCCTATTTGTTTATTTTTCTAAATACATTCAAATATGTATCCGCTCATGAGACAAT
AACCCTGATAAATGCTTCAATAATATTGAAAAAGGAAGAGTATGAGTATTCAACATTTCCGTGTCGCCCT
TATTCCCTTTTTTGCGGCATTTTGCCTTCCTGTTTTTGCTCACCCAGAAACGCTGGTGAAAGTAAAAGAT
GCTGAAGATCAGTTGGGTGCACGAGTGGGTTACATCGAACTGGATCTCAACAGCGGTAAGATCCTTGAGA
GTTTTCGCCCCGAAGAACGTTTTCCAATGATGAGCACTTTTAAAGTTCTGCTATGTGGCGCGGTATTATC
CCGTGTTGACGCCGGGCAAGAGCAACTCGGTCGCCGCATACACTATTCTCAGAATGACTTGGTTGAGTAC
TCACCAGTCACAGAAAAGCATCTTACGGATGGCATGACAGTAAGAGAATTATGCAGTGCTGCCATAACCA
TGAGTGATAACACTGCGGCCAACTTACTTCTGACAACGATCGGAGGACCGAAGGAGCTAACCGCTTTTTT
GCACAACATGGGGGATCATGTAACTCGCCTTGATCGTTGGGAACCGGAGCTGAATGAAGCCATACCAAAC
GACGAGCGTGACACCACGATGCCTGCAGCAATGGCAACAACGTTGCGCAAACTATTAACTGGCGAACTAC
TTACTCTAGCTTCCCGGCAACAATTAATAGACTGGATGGAGGCGGATAAAGTTGCAGGACCACTTCTGCG
CTCGGCCCTTCCGGCTGGCTGGTTTATTGCTGATAAATCTGGAGCCGGTGAGCGTGGGTCTCGCGGTATC
ATTGCAGCACTGGGGCCAGATGGTAAGCCCTCCCGTATCGTAGTTATCTACACGACGGGGAGTCAGGCAA
CTATGGATGAACGAAATAGACAGATCGCTGAGATAGGTGCCTCACTGATTAAGCATTGGTAACTGTCAGA
CCAAGTTTACTCATATATACTTTAGATTGATTTAAAACTTCATTTTTAATTTAAAAGGATCTAGGTGAAG
ATCCTTTTTGATAATCTCATGACCAAAATCCCTTAACGTGAGTTTTCGTTCCACTGAGCGTCAGACCCCG
TAGAAAAGATCAAAGGATCTTCTTGAGATCCTTTTTTTCTGCGCGTAATCTGCTGCTTGCAAACAAAAAA
ACCACCGCTACCAGCGGTGGTTTGTTTGCCGGATCAAGAGCTACCAACTCTTTTTCCGAAGGTAACTGGC
TTCAGCAGAGCGCAGATACCAAATACTGTTCTTCTAGTGTAGCCGTAGTTAGGCCACCACTTCAAGAACT
CTGTAGCACCGCCTACATACCTCGCTCTGCTAATCCTGTTACCAGTGGCTGCTGCCAGTGGCGATAAGTC
GTGTCTTACCGGGTTGGACTCAAGACGATAGTTACCGGATAAGGCGCAGCGGTCGGGCTGAACGGGGGGT
TCGTGCACACAGCCCAGCTTGGAGCGAACGACCTACACCGAACTGAGATACCTACAGCGTGAGCTATGAG
AAAGCGCCACGCTTCCCGAAGGGAGAAAGGCGGACAGGTATCCGGTAAGCGGCAGGGTCGGAACAGGAGA
GCGCACGAGGGAGCTTCCAGGGGGAAACGCCTGGTATCTTTATAGTCCTGTCGGGTTTCGCCACCTCTGA
CTTGAGCGTCGATTTTTGTGATGCTCGTCAGGGGGGCGGAGCCTATGGAAAAACGCCAGCAACGCGGCCT
TTTTACGGTTCCTGGCCTTTTGCTGGCCTTTTGCTCACATGTTCTTTCCTGCGTTATCCCCTGATTCTGT
GGATAACCGTATTACCGCCTTTGAGTGAGCTGATACCGCTCGCCGCAGCCGAACGACCGAGCGCAGCGAG
TCAGTGAGCGAGGAAGCGGAAGAGCGCCCAATACGCAAACCGCCTCTCCCCGCGCGTTGGCCGATTCATT
AATGCAGCTGGCACGACAGGTTTCCCGACTGGAAAGCGGGCAGTGAGCGCAACGCAATTAATGTGAGTTA
GCTCACTCATTAGGCACCCCAGGCTTTACACTTTATGCTTCCGGCTCGTATGTTGTGTGGAATTGTGAGC
GGATAACAATTTCACACAGGAAACAGCTATGACCATGATTACGCCAAGCTCTAGCTAGAGGTCGACCAAT
TCTCATGTTTGACAGCTTATCATCGCAGATCCGGGCAACGTTGTTGCCATTGCTGCAGGCGCAGAACTGG
TAGGTATGGAAGATCTATACATTGAATCAATATTGGCAATTAGCCATATTAGTCATTGGTTATATAGCAT
AAATCAATATTGGCTATTGGCCATTGCATACGTTGTATCTATATCATAATATGTACATTTATATTGGCTC
ATGTCCAATATGACCGC
Features (pLannotate 1.2.2; 18 found; start..end, strand, type, name):
      7..386     +  enhancer       CMV enhancer: human cytomegalovirus immediate early enhancer
    388..587     +  promoter       CMV promoter: human cytomegalovirus (CMV) immediate early promoter
    655..693     +  misc_feature   Ad SA (fragment): adenovirus major late transcript splice acceptor (Friedrich and Soriano, 1991)
    726..935     -  CDS            PTP (fragment): TERM_ADE02 - Experimental evidence at protein level: Swiss-Prot protein existence level 1. Protein covalently bound to the viral DNA that acts as a primer for viral genomic replication by DNA strand displacement. Assembles on the viral origin of replication in an initiation complex with viral polymerase, DBP, host NFIA and host POU2F1/OCT1. During initiation, the polymerase covalently couples the first dCTP with Ser- 580 of pTP. The terminal protein stimulates the template activity over 20 fold compared to protein-free templates. Neo-synthesized viral genomes are linked to two preterminal prot
    966..1055    +  intron         chimeric intron (fragment): chimera between introns from adenovirus and immunoglobulin heavy chain genes
   1074..1120    +  CDS            IgH signal sequence (fragment): signal sequence from the mouse immunoglobulin heavy chain variable region
   2787..3350    +  CDS            Cd4 (fragment): CD4_RAT - Experimental evidence at protein level: Swiss-Prot protein existence level 1. Integral membrane glycoprotein that plays an essential role in the immune response and serves multiple functions in responses against both external and internal offenses. In T-cells, functions primarily as a coreceptor for MHC class II molecule:peptide complex. The antigens presented by class II peptides are derived from extracellular proteins while class I peptides are derived from cytosolic proteins. Interacts simultaneously with the T-cell receptor (TCR) and the MHC class II presented by antigen presenti
   3510..3565    +  polyA_signal   β-globin poly(A) signal: rabbit β-globin polyadenylation signal (Gil and Proudfoot, 1987)
   4079..5760    -  rep_origin     oriP (fragment): Epstein-Barr virus oriP replication origin (Yates et al., 2000)
   5887..5991    +  promoter       AmpR promoter: bla
   5992..6852    +  CDS            AmpR: β-lactamase; bla; confers resistance to ampicillin, carbenicillin, and related antibiotics
   7023..7611    +  rep_origin     ori: high-copy-number ColE1/pMB1/pBR322/pUC origin of replication
   7794..7886    +  CDS            lacI (fragment): lac repressor; lacI; The lac repressor binds to the lac operator to inhibit transcription in E. coli. This inhibition can be relieved by adding lactose or isopropyl-β-D-thiogalactopyranoside (IPTG).
   7899..7920    +  protein_bind   CAP binding site: CAP binding activates transcription in the presence of cAMP. E. coli catabolite activator protein
   7935..7965    +  promoter       lac promoter: promoter for the E. coli lac operon
   7973..7989    +  protein_bind   lac operator: The lac repressor binds to the lac operator to inhibit transcription in E. coli. This inhibition can be relieved by adding lactose or isopropyl-β-D-thiogalactopyranoside (IPTG). lac repressor encoded by lacI
   8059..8075    +  promoter       tet promoter (fragment): E. coli promoter for tetracycline efflux protein gene
   8085..8110    -  CDS            bla(M) (fragment): β-lactamase lacking the signal sequence; bla(M); allows cytosolic expression of β-lactamase
