[The description below was written by a language model from this plasmid's Addgene catalogue record and pLannotate feature annotations shown in this document.]
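Description:
BMR1_04g06950-bio-His is a mammalian expression plasmid built on the pTT3 backbone for producing a soluble, secreted form of a Babesia microti cell surface or secreted protein. In bacteria it is maintained through a high-copy ColE1/pUC-type origin and selected with ampicillin via the β-lactamase gene. The backbone also carries an Epstein-Barr virus oriP fragment, an element that supports episomal retention of the plasmid in mammalian cells supplying EBNA1. Small lac and tet promoter remnants annotated near the bacterial origin appear to be backbone leftovers with no stated role.

The expression cassette is driven by the CMV immediate-early enhancer and promoter, followed by adenovirus-derived leader and splice sequences and a chimeric intron fragment that improve transcript processing, and it ends in a rabbit β-globin polyadenylation signal. A mouse immunoglobulin heavy chain signal sequence fragment precedes the insert, directing the product into the secretory pathway. The insert, made by gene synthesis and cloned between NotI and AscI sites, encodes the full-length BMR1_04g06950 ectodomain. All potential N-linked glycosylation sequons in it were eliminated by substituting alanine for the serine or threonine, so the parasite protein is not inappropriately glycosylated by mammalian cells. It is fused at its C terminus to rat Cd4 domains 3 and 4, a biotinylation sequence and a 6xHis tag; only the Cd4 portion is annotated in the feature table.

Cotransfection with a BirA-encoding plasmid yields enzymatically monobiotinylated protein, suited to oriented capture on streptavidin, while the His tag allows purification. The construct belongs to a library of recombinant B. microti proteins assembled for diagnostics discovery and reverse vaccinology.
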