Addgene plasmid #108002: BMR1_04g06950-bio-His
Purpose: Expresses enzymatically monobiotinylated full-length BMR1_04g06950 ectodomain with no N-linked glycans upon cotransfection with BirA in mammalian cells. Contains a C-terminal rat Cd4 d3+4 tag.
Depositing lab: Gavin Wright. Depositing organization: Wellcome Sanger Institute. Publication: A library of recombinant Babesia microti cell surface and secreted proteins for diagnostics discovery and reverse vaccinology. Elton CM, Rodriguez M, Ben Mamoun C, Lobo CA, Wright GJ. Int J Parasitol. 2019 Feb;49(2):115-125. doi: 10.1016/j.ijpara.2018.10.003. Epub 2018 Oct 24. PubMed 30367868.
Backbone
  Vector backbone: pTT3
  Backbone manufacturer: Yves Durocher
  Backbone size w/o insert (bp): 6670
  Modifications to backbone: Addition of CD4, biotinylation sequence, 6xhis tags
  Vector type: Mammalian Expression
Growth in bacteria
  Bacterial resistance: Ampicillin, 100 μg/mL
  Growth temperature: 37°C
  Growth strain: DH5alpha
  Copy number: High Copy
Gene/Insert
  Gene/Insert name: BMR1_04g06950
  Species: B. microti
  Insert size (bp): 1608
  Mutation: all potential N-linked glycosylation sites (N-X-S/T, where X is not proline) were systematically removed by substituting alanine for serine/threonine at these sites.
  Promoter: CMV
  Tag / fusion protein: ratCD4d3+4,biotinylation sequence, 6xHis (C terminal on backbone)
  Cloning method: Restriction Enzyme; 5′ cloning site NotI (not destroyed); 3′ cloning site AscI (not destroyed)
  Sequencing primers: 5′ CMV-F; 3′ EBVori-F (5'-CCACTCAGTGTTGGCAAATG-3')
Resource information
  A portion of this plasmid was derived from a plasmid made by: Made by gene synthesis. pTT3 was obtained from Yves Durocher, National Research Council of Canada
Terms and licenses: Academic/Nonprofit Terms; Industry Terms: Not Available to Industry
How to cite: BMR1_04g06950-bio-His was a gift from Gavin Wright (Addgene plasmid # 108002 ; http://n2t.net/addgene:108002 ; RRID:Addgene_108002)
